Addgene plasmid #118403: pBHRSF63
Purpose: for structure determination
Depositing lab: Hideo Iwai. Depositing organization: University of Helsinki. Publication: Structural Basis for the Persistence of Homing Endonucleases in Transcription Factor IIB Inteins. Iwai H, Mikula KM, Oeemig JS, Zhou D, Li M, Wlodawer A. J Mol Biol. 2017 Dec 8;429(24):3942-3956. doi: 10.1016/j.jmb.2017.10.016. Epub 2017 Oct 18. PubMed 29055778.
Backbone
  Vector backbone: pRSF-1b
  Backbone manufacturer: Novagen
  Vector type: Bacterial Expression
Growth in bacteria
  Bacterial resistance: Kanamycin, 50 μg/mL
  Growth temperature: 37°C
  Growth strain: DH5alpha
  Copy number: High Copy
Gene/Insert
  Gene/Insert name: MvuTFIIB mini intein
  Cloning method: Restriction Enzyme; 5′ cloning site BamHI (unknown if destroyed); 3′ cloning site KpnI (unknown if destroyed)
Terms and licenses: Academic/Nonprofit Terms; Industry Terms: Not Available to Industry
How to cite: pBHRSF63 was a gift from Hideo Iwai (Addgene plasmid # 118403 ; http://n2t.net/addgene:118403 ; RRID:Addgene_118403)
