[The description below was written by a language model from this plasmid's Addgene catalogue record and pLannotate feature annotations shown in this document.]
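Description:
pBHRSF63 is a bacterial expression plasmid built on the Novagen pRSF-1b backbone, made to produce the MvuTFIIB mini-intein for structure determination. It replicates from the RSF1030 origin, recorded as high copy and compatible with plasmids carrying other origin types in the same E. coli cell. Selection is by kanamycin resistance, provided by an aminoglycoside phosphotransferase gene driven by a bla-type promoter. The plasmid also carries lacI under its own promoter, supplying the repressor that keeps the expression cassette off until induction.

The expression cassette runs from a T7 promoter with an adjacent lac operator and the phage T7 gene 10 ribosome binding site to a T7 terminator. Transcription therefore requires a host supplying T7 RNA polymerase and is induced with IPTG. Near the start of the reading frame, a short match to a His-containing composite tag probably reflects an N-terminal His tag. It is followed by a truncated yeast SMT3 (SUMO) domain, a cleavable fusion partner commonly used to aid solubility and purification.

The intein insert was cloned between BamHI and KpnI. It is not annotated by name but presumably occupies the unannotated stretch downstream of SUMO. A chitin binding domain from Bacillus circulans chitinase A1 follows, along with S-tag and other short tag fragments that are probably backbone remnants. The record does not state whether these downstream elements are in frame with the intein. The small eft-3 promoter and TcR fragment hits are most likely spurious or vestigial matches. The source organism abbreviated "Mvu" is not spelled out in the record.
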