Features (pLannotate 1.2.2; 19 found; start..end, strand, type, name):
      1..19      +  promoter       T7 promoter: promoter for bacteriophage T7 RNA polymerase
     20..44      +  protein_bind   lac operator: The lac repressor binds to the lac operator to inhibit transcription in E. coli. This inhibition can be relieved by adding lactose or isopropyl-β-D-thiogalactopyranoside (IPTG). lac repressor encoded by lacI
     59..81      +  RBS            RBS: efficient ribosome binding site from bacteriophage T7 gene 10 (Olins and Rangwala, 1989)
    100..116     +  CDS            capTEV™ (fragment): composite tag for in vivo biotinylation, TEV protease cleavage, and 6xHis tagging
    127..413     +  CDS            SUMO (fragment): cleavable ubiquitin-like protein tag; S. cerevisiae SMT3 (truncated)
    877..899     -  promoter       eft-3 promoter (fragment): eft-3; promoter for the C. elegans elongation factor 1α gene (Mitrovich and Anderson, 2000)
   1009..1161    +  CDS            CBD: chitin binding domain from chitinase A1 (Watanabe et al., 1994); Bacillus circulans chiA
   1190..1231    +  CDS            S-Tag (fragment): affinity and epitope tag derived from pancreatic ribonuclease A
   1261..1278    +  CDS            SET1 (fragment): solubility-enhancement tag derived from T7 phage gene 10B
   1286..1333    +  terminator     T7 terminator: transcription terminator for bacteriophage T7 RNA polymerase
   1497..1554    +  promoter       AmpR promoter (fragment): bla
   1563..2378    -  CDS            KanR: aminoglycoside phosphotransferase; aph(3')-Ia; confers resistance to kanamycin in bacteria or G418 (Geneticin®) in eukaryotes
   2379..2470    -  promoter       AmpR promoter: bla
   2486..3235    -  rep_origin     RSF ori: Plasmids containing the RSF 1030 origin of replication can be propagated in E. coli cells that contain additional plasmids with compatible origins.
   3318..3382    -  CDS            TcR (fragment): tetracycline efflux protein; tet; confers resistance to tetracycline
   3397..3418    -  protein_bind   CAP binding site: CAP binding activates transcription in the presence of cAMP. E. coli catabolite activator protein
   3431..4513    -  CDS            lacI: lac repressor; lacI; The lac repressor binds to the lac operator to inhibit transcription in E. coli. This inhibition can be relieved by adding lactose or isopropyl-β-D-thiogalactopyranoside (IPTG).
   4514..4591    -  promoter       lacI promoter: lacI
   4599..4634    -  CDS            TcR (fragment): tetracycline efflux protein; tet; confers resistance to tetracycline
>Addgene plasmid #118403 | pBHRSF63 | addgene full sequence | sequence record 229643 | Addgene NGS Result
TAATACGACTCACTATAGGGGAATTGTGAGCGGATAACAATTCCCCTGTAGAAATAATTTTGTTTAACTT
TAATAAGGAGATATACCATGGGCAGCAGCCATCATCATCATCATCACAGCACTAGTGACTCAGAAGTCAA
TCAAGAAGCTAAGCCAGAGGTCAAGCCAGAAGTCAAGCCTGAGACTCACATCAATTTAAAGGTGTCCGAT
GGATCTTCAGAAATCTTCTTTAAGATCAAAAAGACCACTCCTTTAAGAAGGCTGATGGAAGCGTTCGCTA
AAAGACAGGGTAAGGAAATGGACTCCTTAAGATTCTTGTACGACGGTATTAGAATTCAAGCTGATCAGAC
CCCTGAAGATTTGGACATGGAGGATAACGATATTATTGAGACTCACAGAGAACAGATTGGTGGATCCGGT
GGTTACGCTGTTGATTATAGCGAACCCATCATTATTAAAGAAAAAGGAGAAATAAAGGTTGTTAAAATTG
GAGAACTTATAGATGAAATTATTAAAAACTCAAAAAACGTTAGGAAAGATGGTATTTTAGAGATAGCAAG
ATGTAAAGACGTTGAAGTTATTGCCTTTGATAGTAATTATAAATTTAAATTTATGCCTGTTTCAGAGGTC
TCAAGGCATCCAGTCAGTGAGATGTTTGAGATCGTTGTTGAGGGAAATAAGAAGGTTAGAGTTACTGGAA
GCCATAGCGTTTTCACTGTAAAAGATAATGAAGTAGTTCCAATAAGAGTCGATGATCTAAGGGTTGGAGA
TATACTGGTTTTAGCAAAAGAATTGCCGAATATTGAAGAAAATAGAAAACTCGAGCCGAATATTGAAGAA
AATAGAAAACTCGAAAAACTTATCAACTCTGATTTCATATTCTTAAAAATTAAAAAAATTAATAAGGTAG
AGCCAACCAATGGATATGCTTATGATTTAACCGTTCCAAATGCAGAAAACTTCATTGCTGGATTTGGAGG
ATTTGTATTACACAACGCCTAAGGTACCACAAATCCTGGTGTATCCGCTTGGCAGGTCAACACAGCTTAT
ACTGCGGGACAATTGGTCACATATAACGGCAAGACGTATAAATGTTTGCAGCCCCACACCTCCTTGGCAG
GATGGGAACCATCCAACGTTCCTGCCTTGTGGCAGCTTCAATAAGCTTGCGGCCGCACTCGAGTCTGGTA
AAGAAACCGCTGCTGCGAAATTTGAACGCCAGCACATGGACTCGTCTACTAGCGCAGCTTAATTAACCTA
GGCTGCTGCCACCGCTGAGCAATAACTAGCATAACCCCTTGGGGCCTCTAAACGGGTCTTGAGGGGTTTT
TTGCTGAAACCTCAGGCATTTGAGAAGCACACGGTCACACTGCTTCCGGTAGTCAATAAACCGGTAAACC
AGCAATAGACATAAGCGGCTATTTAACGACCCTGCCCTGAACCGACGACAAGCTGACGACCGGGTCTCCG
CAAGTGGCACTTTTCGGGGAAATGTGCGCGGAACCCCTATTTGTTTATTTTTCTAAATACATTCAAATAT
GTATCCGCTCATGAATTAATTCTTAGAAAAACTCATCGAGCATCAAATGAAACTGCAATTTATTCATATC
AGGATTATCAATACCATATTTTTGAAAAAGCCGTTTCTGTAATGAAGGAGAAAACTCACCGAGGCAGTTC
CATAGGATGGCAAGATCCTGGTATCGGTCTGCGATTCCGACTCGTCCAACATCAATACAACCTATTAATT
TCCCCTCGTCAAAAATAAGGTTATCAAGTGAGAAATCACCATGAGTGACGACTGAATCCGGTGAGAATGG
CAAAAGTTTATGCATTTCTTTCCAGACTTGTTCAACAGGCCAGCCATTACGCTCGTCATCAAAATCACTC
GCATCAACCAAACCGTTATTCATTCGTGATTGCGCCTGAGCGAGACGAAATACGCGGTCGCTGTTAAAAG
GACAATTACAAACAGGAATCGAATGCAACCGGCGCAGGAACACTGCCAGCGCATCAACAATATTTTCACC
TGAATCAGGATATTCTTCTAATACCTGGAATGCTGTTTTCCCGGGGATCGCAGTGGTGAGTAACCATGCA
TCATCAGGAGTACGGATAAAATGCTTGATGGTCGGAAGAGGCATAAATTCCGTCAGCCAGTTTAGTCTGA
CCATCTCATCTGTAACATCATTGGCAACGCTACCTTTGCCATGTTTCAGAAACAACTCTGGCGCATCGGG
CTTCCCATACAATCGATAGATTGTCGCACCTGATTGCCCGACATTATCGCGAGCCCATTTATACCCATAT
AAATCAGCATCCATGTTGGAATTTAATCGCGGCCTAGAGCAAGACGTTTCCCGTTGAATATGGCTCATAC
TCTTCCTTTTTCAATATTATTGAAGCATTTATCAGGGTTATTGTCTCATGAGCGGATACATATTTGAATG
TATTTAGAAAAATAAACAAATAGGCATGCAGCGCTCTTCCGCTTCCTCGCTCACTGACTCGCTACGCTCG
GTCGTTCGACTGCGGCGAGCGGTGTCAGCTCACTCAAAAGCGGTAATACGGTTATCCACAGAATCAGGGG
ATAAAGCCGGAAAGAACATGTGAGCAAAAAGCAAAGCACCGGAAGAAGCCAACGCCGCAGGCGTTTTTCC
ATAGGCTCCGCCCCCCTGACGAGCATCACAAAAATCGACGCTCAAGCCAGAGGTGGCGAAACCCGACAGG
ACTATAAAGATACCAGGCGTTTCCCCCTGGAAGCTCCCTCGTGCGCTCTCCTGTTCCGACCCTGCCGCTT
ACCGGATACCTGTCCGCCTTTCTCCCTTCGGGAAGCGTGGCGCTTTCTCATAGCTCACGCTGTTGGTATC
TCAGTTCGGTGTAGGTCGTTCGCTCCAAGCTGGGCTGTGTGCACGAACCCCCCGTTCAGCCCGACCGCTG
CGCCTTATCCGGTAACTATCGTCTTGAGTCCAACCCGGTAAGACACGACTTATCGCCACTGGCAGCAGCC
ATTGGTAACTGATTTAGAGGACTTTGTCTTGAAGTTATGCACCTGTTAAGGCTAAACTGAAAGAACAGAT
TTTGGTGAGTGCGGTCCTCCAACCCACTTACCTTGGTTCAAAGAGTTGGTAGCTCAGCGAACCTTGAGAA
AACCACCGTTGGTAGCGGTGGTTTTTCTTTATTTATGAGATGATGAATCAATCGGTCTATCAAGTCAACG
AACAGCTATTCCGTTACTCTAGATTTCAGTGCAATTTATCTCTTCAAATGTAGCACCTGAAGTCAGCCCC
ATACGATATAAGTTGTAATTCTCATGTTAGTCATGCCCCGCGCCCACCGGAAGGAGCTGACTGGGTTGAA
GGCTCTCAAGGGCATCGGTCGAGATCCCGGTGCCTAATGAGTGAGCTAACTTACATTAATTGCGTTGCGC
TCACTGCCCGCTTTCCAGTCGGGAAACCTGTCGTGCCAGCTGCATTAATGAATCGGCCAACGCGCGGGGA
GAGGCGGTTTGCGTATTGGGCGCCAGGGTGGTTTTTCTTTTCACCAGTGAGACGGGCAACAGCTGATTGC
CCTTCACCGCCTGGCCCTGAGAGAGTTGCAGCAAGCGGTCCACGCTGGTTTGCCCCAGCAGGCGAAAATC
CTGTTTGATGGTGGTTAACGGCGGGATATAACATGAGCTGTCTTCGGTATCGTCGTATCCCACTACCGAG
ATGTCCGCACCAACGCGCAGCCCGGACTCGGTAATGGCGCGCATTGCGCCCAGCGCCATCTGATCGTTGG
CAACCAGCATCGCAGTGGGAACGATGCCCTCATTCAGCATTTGCATGGTTTGTTGAAAACCGGACATGGC
ACTCCAGTCGCCTTCCCGTTCCGCTATCGGCTGAATTTGATTGCGAGTGAGATATTTATGCCAGCCAGCC
AGACGCAGACGCGCCGAGACAGAACTTAATGGGCCCGCTAACAGCGCGATTTGCTGGTGACCCAATGCGA
CCAGATGCTCCACGCCCAGTCGCGTACCGTCTTCATGGGAGAAAATAATACTGTTGATGGGTGTCTGGTC
AGAGACATCAAGAAATAACGCCGGAACATTAGTGCAGGCAGCTTCCACAGCAATGGCATCCTGGTCATCC
AGCGGATAGTTAATGATCAGCCCACTGACGCGTTGCGCGAGAAGATTGTGCACCGCCGCTTTACAGGCTT
CGACGCCGCTTCGTTCTACCATCGACACCACCACGCTGGCACCCAGTTGATCGGCGCGAGATTTAATCGC
CGCGACAATTTGCGACGGCGCGTGCAGGGCCAGACTGGAGGTGGCAACGCCAATCAGCAACGACTGTTTG
CCCGCCAGTTGTTGTGCCACGCGGTTGGGAATGTAATTCAGCTCCGCCATCGCCGCTTCCACTTTTTCCC
GCGTTTTCGCAGAAACGTGGCTGGCCTGGTTCACCACGCGGGAAACGGTCTGATAAGAGACACCGGCATA
CTCTGCGACATCGTATAACGTTACTGGTTTCACATTCACCACCCTGAATTGACTCTCTTCCGGGCGCTAT
CATGCCATACCGCGAAAGGTTTTGCGCCATTCGATGGTGTCCGGGATCTCGACGCTCTCCCTTATGCGAC
TCCTGCATTAGGAAAT
